>Addgene plasmid #216505 | pcDNA3 Golgi-Ras-LOCKR-PL Key | addgene full sequence | sequence record 428812 | Addgene NGS Result
GACGGATCGGGAGATCTCCCGATCCCCTATGGTGCACTCTCAGTACAATCTGCTCTGATGCCGCATAGTT
AAGCCAGTATCTGCTCCCTGCTTGTGTGTTGGAGGTCGCTGAGTAGTGCGCGAGCAAAATTTAAGCTACA
ACAAGGCAAGGCTTGACCGACAATTGCATGAAGAATCTGCTTAGGGTTAGGCGTTTTGCGCTGCTTCGCG
ATGTACGGGCCAGATATACGCGTTGACATTGATTATTGACTAGTTATTAATAGTAATCAATTACGGGGTC
ATTAGTTCATAGCCCATATATGGAGTTCCGCGTTACATAACTTACGGTAAATGGCCCGCCTGGCTGACCG
CCCAACGACCCCCGCCCATTGACGTCAATAATGACGTATGTTCCCATAGTAACGCCAATAGGGACTTTCC
ATTGACGTCAATGGGTGGAGTATTTACGGTAAACTGCCCACTTGGCAGTACATCAAGTGTATCATATGCC
AAGTACGCCCCCTATTGACGTCAATGACGGTAAATGGCCCGCCTGGCATTATGCCCAGTACATGACCTTA
TGGGACTTTCCTACTTGGCAGTACATCTACGTATTAGTCATCGCTATTACCATGGTGATGCGGTTTTGGC
AGTACATCAATGGGCGTGGATAGCGGTTTGACTCACGGGGATTTCCAAGTCTCCACCCCATTGACGTCAA
TGGGAGTTTGTTTTGGCACCAAAATCAACGGGACTTTCCAAAATGTCGTAACAACTCCGCCCCATTGACG
CAAATGGGCGGTAGGCGTGTACGGTGGGAGGTCTATATAAGCAGAGCTCTCTGGCTAACTAGAGAACCCA
CTGCTTACTGGCTTATCGAAATTAATACGACTCACTATAGGGAGACCCAAGCTTGCGCCACCATGGGTAA
CTTGAAATCAGTTGCGCAGGAGCCAGGTCCACCATGTGGGCTGGGGCTGGGTCTCGGGCTTGGACTCTGC
GGTAAGCAGGGCCCCGCGACTGGGTCTAGCCATCACCATCATCACCATTCTAGCGAGCAGAAACTCATCT
CTGAAGAGGATCTCGGTGGTAGTGAACAAAAGTTGATATCCGAGGAGGATTTGGGTGGGAGCGAGCAGAA
ACTTATCAGTGAAGAAGATTTGGGGGGCTCCATGGATCCTGACGAGGCAAGGAAAGCCATAGCGAGGGTT
AAAAGGGAAAGCAAACGAATAGTAGAAGACGCGGAAAGGCTTAGTCGAGAAGCAGCGGCGGCAAGTGAGA
AATCCTCCCGAGAGGCGGAGAGGCTCTCCCGGGAGGCCGCTGCTGCGTCCGAGAAAATTTCCCGGGAGGG
CGGTAGTGGTGGAACCACCGGGAGCGGTGGTGGTTCCGGAGGACAGCTGGATGGGGGTTCCGTAGCTGTG
TTGCCGGTTGTCGACAGTACAAACCAGTACCTTCTGGATCGGATCGGTGAGCTGAAGTCCGGCGACGCCT
GCATAGCGGAGTATCAGCAAGCGGGGAGGGGTAGCAGAGGGAGAAAGTGGTTCTCCCCTTTTGGGGCCAA
CCTCTACCTTTCAATGTTTTGGCGACTCAAAAGGGGACCCGCAGCAATCGGACTGGGCCCGGTGATTGGC
ATCGTGATGGCCGAGGCACTGCGGAAATTGGGGGCGGACAAGGTGCGCGTAAAGTGGCCGAACGACTTGT
ATCTCCAAGACAGAAAACTCGCTGGTATCCTCGTTGAACTGGCAGGTATCACAGGAGACGCAGCACAAAT
CGTAATCGGAGCTGGAATCAATGTAGCAATGAGACGCGTGGAAGAGAGTGTTGTCAATCAAGGTTGGATT
ACTCTGCAGGAAGCAGGTATCAATCTCGATCGGAACACGCTGGCCGCGACTCTCATTAGAGAGCTGCGAG
CGGCACTGGAGTTGTTCGAACAAGAGGGACTTGCGCCCTACCTTCCCCGATGGGAGAAACTGGATAACTT
CATAAATAGGCCCGTTAAGTTGATAATTGGCGATAAAGAGATTTTCGGAATTAGTAGGGGTATCGACAAA
CAAGGTGCCTTGCTCCTTGAGCAAGACGGCGTGATAAAGCCCTGGATGGGTGGTGAAATCAGTCTCCGAA
GTGCAGAGAAATAGGAATTCTGCAGATATCCATCCCTCGACTGTGCCTTCTAGTTGCCAGCCATCTGTTG
TTTGCCCCTCCCCCGTGCCTTCCTTGACCCTGGAAGGTGCCACTCCCACTGTCCTTTCCTAATAAAATGA
GGAAATTGCATCGCATTGTCTGAGTAGGTGTCATTCTATTCTGGGGGGTGGGGTGGGGCAGGACAGCAAG
GGGGAGGATTGGGAAGACAATAGCAGGCATGCTGGGGATGCGGTGGGCTCTATGGCTTCTGAGGCGGAAA
GAACCAGCTGGGGCTCTAGGGGGTATCCCC
[124 nt withheld, positions 2411-2534]
C
[91 nt withheld, positions 2536-2626]
A
[49 nt withheld, positions 2628-2676]
CCTTTGACGTTGGAGTCCACGTTCTTT
[37 nt withheld, positions 2704-2740]
ACCCTATCTCGGTCTATTCTTTTGATTTATAAGGGATTTTGCCGATTTCGGCCTATTGGTTAAAAAATGA
GCTGATTTAACAAAAATTTAACGCGAATTAATTCTGTGGAATGTGTGTCAGTTAGGGTGTGGAAAGTCCC
CAGGCTCCCCAGCAGGCAGAAGTATGCAAAGCATGCATCTCAATTAGTCAGCAACCAGGTGTGGAAAGTC
CCCAGGCTCCCCAGCAGGCAGAAGTATGCAAAGCATGCATCTCAATTAGTCAGCAACCATAGTCCCGCCC
CTAACTCCGCCCATCCCGCCCCTAACTCCGCCCAGTTCCGCCCATTCTCCGCCCCATGGCTGACTAATTT
TTTTTATTTATGCAGAGGCCGAGGCCGCCTCTGCCTCTGAGCTATTCCAGAAGTAGTGAGGAGGCTTTTT
TGGAGGCCTAGGCTTTTGCAAAAAGCTCCCGGGAGCTTGTATATCCATTTTCGGATCTGATCAAGAGACA
GGATGAGGATCGTTTCGCATGATTGAACAAGATGGATTGCACGCAGGTTCTCCGGCCGCTTGGGTGGAGA
GGCTATTCGGCTATGACTGGGCACAACAGACAATCGGCTGCTCTGATGCCGCCGTGTTCCGGCTGTCAGC
GCAGGGGCGCCCGGTTCTTTTTGTCAAGACCGACCTGTCCGGTGCCCTGAATGAACTGCAGGACGAGGCA
GCGCGGCTATCGTGGCTGGCCACGACGGGCGTTCCTTGCGCAGCTGTGCTCGACGTTGTCACTGAAGCGG
GAAGGGACTGGCTGCTATTGGGCGAAGTGCCGGGGCAGGATCTCCTGTCATCTCACCTTGCTCCTGCCGA
GAAAGTATCCATCATGGCTGATGCAATGCGGCGGCTGCATACGCTTGATCCGGCTACCTGCCCATTCGAC
CACCAAGCGAAACATCGCATCGAGCGAGCACGTACTCGGATGGAAGCCGGTCTTGTCGATCAGGATGATC
TGGACGAAGAGCATCAGGGGCTCGCGCCAGCCGAACTGTTCGCCAGGCTCAAGGCGCGCATGCCCGACGG
CGAGGATCTCGTCGTGACCCATGGCGATGCCTGCTTGCCGAATATCATGGTGGAAAATGGCCGCTTTTCT
GGATTCATCGACTGTGGCCGGCTGGGTGTGGCGGACCGCTATCAGGACATAGCGTTGGCTACCCGTGATA
TTGCTGAAGAGCTTGGCGGCGAATGGGCTGACCGCTTCCTCGTGCTTTACGGTATCGCCGCTCCCGATTC
GCAGCGCATCGCCTTCTATCGCCTTCTTGACGAGTTCTTCTGAGCGGGACTCTGGGGTTCGAAATGACCG
ACCAAGCGACGCCCAACCTGCCATCACGAGATTTCGATTCCACCGCCGCCTTCTATGAAAGGTTGGGCTT
CGGAATCGTTTTCCGGGACGCCGGCTGGATGATCCTCCAGCGCGGGGATCTCATGCTGGAGTTCTTCGCC
CACCCCAACTTGTTTATTGCAGCTTATAATGGTTACAAATAAAGCAATAGCATCACAAATTTCACAAATA
AAGCATTTTTTTCACTGCATTCTAGTTGTGGTTTGTCCAAACTCATCAATGTATCTTATCATGTCTGTAT
ACCGTCGACCTCTAGCTAGAGCTTGGCGTAATCATGGTCATAGCTGTTTCCTGTGTGAAATTGTTATCCG
CTCACAATTCCACACAACATACGAGCCGGAAGCATAAAGTGTAAAGCCTGGGGTGCCTAATGAGTGAGCT
AACTCACATTAATTGCGTTGCGCTCACTGCCCGCTTTCCAGTCGGGAAACCTGTCGTGCCAGCTGCATTA
ATGAATCGGCCAACGCGCGGGGAGAGGCGGTTTGCGTATTGGGCGCTCTTCCGCTTCCTCGCTCACTGAC
TCGCTGCGCTCGGTCGTTCGGCTGCGGCGAGCGGTATCAGCTCACTCAAAGGCGGTAATACGGTTATCCA
CAGAATCAGGGGATAACGCAGGAAAGAACATGTGAGCAAAAGGCCAGCAAAAGGCCAGGAACCGTAAAAA
GGCCGCGTTGCTGGCGTTTTTCCATAGGCTCCGCCCCCCTGACGAGCATCACAAAAATCGACGCTCAAGT
CAGAGGTGGCGAAACCCGACAGGACTATAAAGATACCAGGCGTTTCCCCCTGGAAGCTCCCTCGTGCGCT
CTCCTGTTCCGACCCTGCCGCTTACCGGATACCTGTCCGCCTTTCTCCCTTCGGGAAGCGTGGCGCTTTC
TCATAGCTCACGCTGTAGGTATCTCAGTTCGGTGTAGGTCGTTCGCTCCAAGCTGGGCTGTGTGCACGAA
CCCCCCGTTCAGCCCGACCGCTGCGCCTTATCCGGTAACTATCGTCTTGAGTCCAACCCGGTAAGACACG
ACTTATCGCCACTGGCAGCAGCCACTGGTAACAGGATTAGCAGAGCGAGGTATGTAGGCGGTGCTACAGA
GTTCTTGAAGTGGTGGCCTAACTACGGCTACACTAGAAGAACAGTATTTGGTATCTGCGCTCTGCTGAAG
CCAGTTACCTTCGGAAAAAGAGTTGGTAGCTCTTGATCCGGCAAACAAACCACCGCTGGTAGCGGTGGTT
TTTTTGTTTGCAAGCAGCAGATTACGCGCAGAAAAAAAGGATCTCAAGAAGATCCTTTGATCTTTTCTAC
GGGGTCTGACGCTCAGTGGAACGAAAACTCACGTTAAGGGATTTTGGTCATGAGATTATCAAAAAGGATC
TTCACCTAGATCCTTTTAAATTAAAAATGAAGTTTTAAATCAATCTAAAGTATATATGAGTAAACTTGGT
CTGACAGTTACCAATGCTTAATCAGTGAGGCACCTATCTCAGCGATCTGTCTATTTCGTTCATCCATAGT
TGCCTGACTCCCCGTCGTGTAGATAACTACGATACGGGAGGGCTTACCATCTGGCCCCAGTGCTGCAATG
ATACCGCGAGACCCACGCTCACCGGCTCCAGATTTATCAGCAATAAACCAGCCAGCCGGAAGGGCCGAGC
GCAGAAGTGGTCCTGCAACTTTATCCGCCTCCATCCAGTCTATTAATTGTTGCCGGGAAGCTAGAGTAAG
TAGTTCGCCAGTTAATAGTTTGCGCAACGTTGTTGCCATTGCTACAGGCATCGTGGTGTCACGCTCGTCG
TTTGGTATGGCTTCATTCAGCTCCGGTTCCCAACGATCAAGGCGAGTTACATGATCCCCCATGTTGTGCA
AAAAAGCGGTTAGCTCCTTCGGTCCTCCGATCGTTGTCAGAAGTAAGTTGGCCGCAGTGTTATCACTCAT
GGTTATGGCAGCACTGCATAATTCTCTTACTGTCATGCCATCCGTAAGATGCTTTTCTGTGACTGGTGAG
TACTCAACCAAGTCATTCTGAGAATAGTGTATGCGGCGACCGAGTTGCTCTTGCCCGGCGTCAATACGGG
ATAATACCGCGCCACATAGCAGAACTTTAAAAGTGCTCATCATTGGAAAACGTTCTTCGGGGCGAAAACT
CTCAAGGATCTTACCGCTGTTGAGATCCAGTTCGATGTAACCCACTCGTGCACCCAACTGATCTTCAGCA
TCTTTTACTTTCACCAGCGTTTCTGGGTGAGCAAAAACAGGAAGGCAAAATGCCGCAAAAAAGGGAATAA
GGGCGACACGGAAATGTTGAATACTCATACTCTTCCTTTTTCAATATTATTGAAGCATTTATCAGGGTTA
TTGTCTCATGAGCGGATACATATTTGAATGTATTTAGAAAAATAAACAAATAGGGGTTCCGCGCACATTT
CCCCGAAAAGTGCCACCTGACGTC
Features (pLannotate 1.2.2; 21 found; start..end, strand, type, name):
     28..80      -  misc_feature   bom (fragment): basis of mobility region from pBR322
    235..614     +  enhancer       CMV enhancer: human cytomegalovirus immediate early enhancer
    615..818     +  promoter       CMV promoter: human cytomegalovirus (CMV) immediate early promoter
    814..847     +  LTR            5' LTR (truncated) (fragment): truncated 5' long terminal repeat (LTR) from HIV-1
    863..881     +  promoter       T7 promoter: promoter for bacteriophage T7 RNA polymerase
   1035..1063    +  CDS            3xMyc (fragment): 3 tandem Myc epitope tags
   1371..2111    +  CDS            birA (fragment): BIRA_ECOLI - Also known as bioR, dhbB. Experimental evidence at protein level: Swiss-Prot protein existence level 1. Acts both as a biotin--[acetyl-CoA-carboxylase] ligase and a biotin-operon repressor. In the presence of ATP, BirA activates biotin to form the BirA-biotinyl-5'-adenylate (BirA-bio-5'-AMP or holoBirA) complex. HoloBirA can either transfer the biotinyl moiety to the biotin carboxyl carrier protein (BCCP) subunit of acetyl-CoA carboxylase, or bind to the biotin operator site and inhibit transcription of the operon. From Escherichia coli (strain K12).
   2141..2365    +  polyA_signal   bGH poly(A) signal: bovine growth hormone polyadenylation signal
   2369..2390    +  promoter       SV40 promoter (fragment): SV40 enhancer and early promoter
   2411..2839    +  rep_origin     f1 ori (sequence partly withheld): f1 bacteriophage origin of replication; arrow indicates direction of (+) strand synthesis
   2853..3182    +  promoter       SV40 promoter: SV40 enhancer and early promoter
   3249..4040    +  CDS            neo: KKA2_KLEPN - Also known as kan, nptII. Experimental evidence at protein level: Swiss-Prot protein existence level 1. Resistance to kanamycin, neomycin, paromomycin, ribostamycin, butirosin and gentamicin B. From Klebsiella pneumoniae.
   4064..4222    +  CDS            ble (fragment): BLE_KLEPN - Experimental evidence at protein level: Swiss-Prot protein existence level 1. Binding protein with a strong affinity to the bleomycin family of antibiotics. Binds to CL990; an antimitotic-antibiotic compound. From Klebsiella pneumoniae.
   4217..4338    +  polyA_signal   SV40 poly(A) signal: SV40 polyadenylation signal
   4411..4427    -  protein_bind   lac operator: The lac repressor binds to the lac operator to inhibit transcription in E. coli. This inhibition can be relieved by adding lactose or isopropyl-β-D-thiogalactopyranoside (IPTG). lac repressor encoded by lacI
   4435..4465    -  promoter       lac promoter: promoter for the E. coli lac operon
   4480..4501    -  protein_bind   CAP binding site: CAP binding activates transcription in the presence of cAMP. E. coli catabolite activator protein
   4514..4606    -  CDS            lacI (fragment): lac repressor; lacI; The lac repressor binds to the lac operator to inhibit transcription in E. coli. This inhibition can be relieved by adding lactose or isopropyl-β-D-thiogalactopyranoside (IPTG).
   4789..5377    -  rep_origin     ori: high-copy-number ColE1/pMB1/pBR322/pUC origin of replication
   5548..6408    -  CDS            AmpR: β-lactamase; bla; confers resistance to ampicillin, carbenicillin, and related antibiotics
   6409..6513    -  promoter       AmpR promoter: bla
