[The description below was written by a language model from this plasmid's Addgene catalogue record and pLannotate feature annotations shown in this document.]
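Description:
pcDNA3 Golgi-Ras-LOCKR-PL Key is a mammalian expression plasmid built on the pcDNA3 backbone. It encodes the "Key" half of a two-component, computationally designed proximity labeler whose activity depends on Ras, with this version targeted to the Golgi. In bacteria it replicates from a high-copy ColE1/pUC-type origin and is selected with ampicillin through the β-lactamase gene and its native promoter. An f1 origin is also present. For mammalian cells, an SV40 early promoter drives a neomycin/kanamycin phosphotransferase gene followed by an SV40 polyadenylation signal, which would allow G418 selection of stable lines. The short ble, lacI, HIV-1 LTR and bom hits in the annotation are fragments and appear to be backbone remnants rather than functional parts.

The roughly 1.2 kb insert lies downstream of the CMV immediate-early enhancer and promoter and is terminated by the bGH polyadenylation signal. A T7 promoter sits just upstream of the coding region. Two parts of the insert were recognised by automated annotation: a short match to a Myc epitope, which suggests a detection tag, and a large fragment homologous to E. coli BirA biotin ligase. The BirA-derived portion fits the stated proximity-labeling function, in which a ligase-derived domain biotinylates nearby proteins. The record does not annotate the Golgi-targeting sequence, the Ras-sensing element or the designed key peptide, nor does it specify which engineered ligase variant or fragment is used. As the name says "Key only", the construct is presumably co-expressed with a matching Cage component not described here, so that labeling of Ras-proximal effectors occurs at the Golgi in response to endogenous Ras activity.
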