Addgene plasmid #216505: pcDNA3 Golgi-Ras-LOCKR-PL Key
Purpose: Ras activity dependent proximity labeler, Key only, Golgi localized
Depositing lab: David Baker. Depositing organization: University of Washington. Publication: Computationally designed sensors detect endogenous Ras activity and signaling effectors at subcellular resolution. Zhang JZ, Nguyen WH, Greenwood N, Rose JC, Ong SE, Maly DJ, Baker D. Nat Biotechnol. 2024 Jan 25. doi: 10.1038/s41587-023-02107-w. PubMed 38273065.
Backbone
  Vector backbone: pcDNA3
  Backbone manufacturer: Genscript
  Vector type: Mammalian Expression
Growth in bacteria
  Bacterial resistance: Ampicillin, 100 μg/mL
  Growth temperature: 37°C
  Growth strain: DH5alpha
  Copy number: Unknown
Gene/Insert
  Gene/Insert name: Golgi-Ras-LOCKR-PL Key
  Species: H. sapiens (human)
  Insert size (bp): 1212
Resource information
  A portion of this plasmid was derived from a plasmid made by: Genscript
Terms and licenses: Academic/Nonprofit Terms; Industry Terms: Not Available to Industry
How to cite: pcDNA3 Golgi-Ras-LOCKR-PL Key was a gift from David Baker (Addgene plasmid # 216505 ; http://n2t.net/addgene:216505 ; RRID:Addgene_216505)
